>Addgene plasmid #51699 | pCDNA3 T7 Jip1 | depositor partial sequence | sequence record 79170 | T7 and Sp6
CAAGCTTATGGCTAGCATGACTGGTGGACAGCAAATGGGTGGATCCATGGCGGAGCGAGAGAGCGGCCTG
GGCGGGGGCGCCGCGTCCCCACCGGCCGCTTCCCCATTCCTGGGACTGCACATCGCGTCGCCTCCCAATT
TCAGGCTCACCCATGACATCAGCCTGGAGGAGTTTGAGGATGAAGACCTTTCGGAGATCACTGACGAGTG
TGGCATCAGCCTGCAGTGCAAAGACACCCTGTCTCTCCGGCCCCCGCGCGCCGGGCTGCTGTCTGCGGGT
AGCAGCGGCAGCGCGGGGAGCCGGCTGCAGGCGGAGATGCTGCAGATGGACCTGATCGACGCGGCAGGTG
ACACTCCGGGCGCCGAGGACGACGAGGAGGAGGAGGACGACGAGCTCGCTGCCCAACGACCAGGAGTGGG
GCCTCCCAAAGCGGAGTCCAACCAGGATCCGGCGCCTCGCAGCCAGGGCCAGGGCCCGGGCACAGGCAGC
GGAGACACCTACCGACCCAAGAGGCCTACCACGCTCAACCTTTTCCCGCAGGTGCCGCGGTCTCAGGACA
CGCTGAATAATAACTCTTTAGGCAAAAAGCACAGTTGGCAGGACCGTGTGTCTCGATCATCCTCCCCTCT
GAAGACAGGAGAACAGACGCCTCCACATGAACACATCTGCCTGAGTGATGAGCTGCCACCCCAGGGCAGT
CCTGTTCCCACCCAGGACCGCGGCACTTCCACCGACAGCCCTTGTCGCCGAAGTGCAGCCACCCAGATGG
CACCTCCAAGCGGTCCCCCTGCCACTGCGCCTGGTGGCCGGGGCCACTCCCATCGAGACCGAATCCACTA
CCAGGCAGATGTGCGGCTCGAGGCGACTGAGGAGATCTACCTGACCCCAGTGCAGAGGCCCCCAGACCCT
GCAGAACCCACCTCCACCTTCATGCCACCCACGGAGAGCCGGATGTCAGTTAGCTCGGATCCAGACCCTG
CCGCTTACTCTGTAACTGCGGGGCGGCCACACCCCTCCATCAGTGAAGAGGATGAGGGCTTCGACTGCCT
GTCATCCCCAGAGCGAGCTGAGCCACCAGGTGGAGGGTGGCGGGGAAGCCTCGGGGAGCCACCACCGCCT
CCACGGGCCTCACTGAGCTCGGACACCAGCGCACTGTCCTACGACTCGGTCAAGTACACACTGGTGGTGG
ATGAACATGCCCAGCTTGAGTTGGTGAGCCTGCGGCCGTGCTTTGGAGATTACAGTGACGAAAGCGACTC
TGCCACTGTCTATGACAACTGTGCCTCTGCCTCCTCGCCCTACGAGTCAGCCATTGGTGAGGAGTATGAG
GAGGCCCCTCAGCCCCGGCCTCCCACCTGCCTCTCAGAGGACTCCACCCCGGATGAGCCTGATGTCCACT
TCTCTAAGAAGTTTCTGAATGTCTTCATGAGTGGCCGCTCTCGTTCCTCCAGTGCTGAGTCCTTTGGGCT
GTTCTCCTGCGTCATCAATGGGGAGGAGCATGAGCAAACCCATCGGGCTATATTCAGGTTTGTGCCTCGG
CATGAAGATGAACTTGAGCTGGAAGTGGATGACCCCCTGCTGGTGGAGCTGCAGGCAGAAGACTATTGGT
ATGAGGCCTATAACATGCGCACCGGAGCCCGCGGGGTCTTCCCTGCCTACTATGCCATTGAGGTCACCAA
GGAGCCTGAGCACATGGCAGCCCTTGCCAAAAACAGCTGTGTCCTTGAGATCAGTGTCAGGGGTGTCAAG
ATAGGCGTCAAAGCTGATGATGCTCTGGAGGCCAAGGGAAATAAATGTAGCCACTTCTTCCAGCTAAAGA
ACATCTCTTTCTGTGGATACCATCCAAAGAATAACAAGTACTTTGGGTTTATCACTAAGCACCCTGCTGA
CCACCGGTTTGCCTGCCATGTCTTTGTGTCTGAAGATTCCACCAAAGCCCTGGCGGAGTCTGTGGGGCGT
GCATTTCAGCAGTTCTACAAGCAGTTTGTGGAGTATACCTGTCCTACAGAAGATATCTACTTGGAGTAGG
CGGCCGCTCGAGCATGCATCTAGAG
