>Addgene plasmid #51699 | pCDNA3 T7 Jip1 | addgene partial sequence | sequence record 81231 | CMV-F 5'-CGCAAATGGGCGGTAGGCGTG-3'
CTCTCTGGCTAACTAGAGAACCCACTGCTTACTGGCTTATCGAAATTAATACGACTCACTATAGGGAGAC
CCAAGCTTATGGCTAGCATGACTGGTGGACAGCAAATGGGTGGATCCATGGCGGAGCGAGAGAGCGGCCT
GGGCGGGGGCGCCGCGTCCCCACCGGCCGCTTCCCCATTCCTGGGACTGCACATCGCGTCGCCTCCCAAT
TTCAGGCTCACCCATGACATCAGCCTGGAGGAGTTTGAGGATGAAGACCTTTCGGAGATCACTGACGAGT
GTGGCATCAGCCTGCAGTGCAAAGACACCCTGTCTCTCCGGCCCCCGCGCGCCGGGCTGCTGTCTGCGGG
TAGCAGCGGCAGCGCGGGGAGCCGGCTGCAGGCGGAGATGCTGCAGATGGACCTGATCGACGCGGCAGGT
GACACTCCGGGCGCCGAGGACGACGAGGAGGAGGAGGACGACGAGCTCGCTGCCCAACGACCAGGAGTGG
GGCCTCCCAAAGCGGAGTCCAACCAGGATCCGGCGCCTCGCAGCCAGGGCCAGGGCCCGGGCACAGGCAG
CGGAGACACCTACCGACCCAAGAGGCCTACCACGCTCAACCTTTTCCCGCAGGTGCCGCGGTCTCAGGAC
ACGCTGAATAATAACTCTTTAGGCAAAAAGCACAGTTGGCAGGACCGTGTGTCTCGATCATCCTCCCCTC
TGAAGACAGGAGAACAGACGCCTCCACATGAACACATCTGCCTGAGTGATGAGCTGCCACCCCAGGGCAG
TCCTGTTCCCACCCAGGACCGCGGCACTTCCACCGACAGCCCTTGTCGCCGAAGTGCAGCCACCCAGATG
GCACCTCCAAGCGGTCCCCCTGCCACTGCGCCTGGTGGCCGGGGCCACTCCCATCGAGACCGAATCCACT
ACCAGGCAGATGTGCGGCTCGAGGCGACTGAGGAGATCTACCTGACCCCAGTGC
