[The description below was written by a language model from this plasmid's Addgene catalogue record.]
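Description:
pCDNA3 T7 Jip1 is a mammalian expression plasmid built on the Invitrogen pcDNA3 backbone (about 5.4 kb without insert) and carrying the mouse cDNA for JNK-interacting protein 1 (JIP-1, gene symbol Mapk8ip1, also known as IB1). The roughly 1.9 kb insert was placed between HindIII and XbaI sites, both of which remain intact, so the coding region can be excised or moved to another vector. The protein is expressed with an N-terminal T7 epitope tag, recorded as being supplied by the backbone, which allows detection or immunoprecipitation with anti-T7 antibodies without needing a JIP-1-specific reagent. The plasmid is maintained in E. coli at high copy number under ampicillin selection.

No feature table accompanies the record, so the regulatory elements are not listed explicitly. Standard pcDNA3 drives its insert from the CMV immediate-early promoter with a bovine growth hormone polyadenylation signal, and it carries a neomycin resistance cassette for G418 selection of stable mammalian lines. The listed T7 and SP6 sequencing primers are consistent with the phage promoter sites that flank the pcDNA3 polylinker.

JIP-1 is a cytoplasmic protein that binds JNK. The stated purpose of the plasmid is to test the idea that JIP-1 suppresses signal transduction through the JNK pathway. The construct is therefore suited to transfection experiments in which tagged JIP-1 is overexpressed in mammalian cells to examine its interaction with JNK, its subcellular localisation, and its effect on JNK-dependent signalling.
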