Addgene plasmid #51699: pCDNA3 T7 Jip1
Purpose: JIP-1 may suppress signal transduction by the JNK pathway"
Depositing lab: Roger Davis. Depositing organization: University of Massachusetts, Worcester. Publication: A cytoplasmic inhibitor of the JNK signal transduction pathway. Dickens M, Rogers JS, Cavanagh J, Raitano A, Xia Z, Halpern JR, Greenberg ME, Sawyers CL, Davis RJ. Science. 1997 Aug 1. 277(5326):693-6. 10.1126/science.277.5326.693 PubMed 9235893.
Backbone
  Vector backbone: pcDNA3
  Backbone manufacturer: invitrogen
  Backbone size w/o insert (bp): 5446
  Vector type: Mammalian Expression
Growth in bacteria
  Bacterial resistance: Ampicillin, 100 μg/mL
  Growth temperature: 37°C
  Growth strain: DH5alpha
  Copy number: High Copy
Gene/Insert
  Gene/Insert name: Jnk interacting protein 1 (alt name: Jip 1)
  Species: M. musculus (mouse)
  Insert size (bp): 1947
  GenBank ID: AF003115.1
  Entrez Gene: Mapk8ip1 (a.k.a. IB1, JIP-1, Jip1, Prkm8ip, Skip, mjip-2a)
  Tag / fusion protein: T7 (N terminal on backbone)
  Cloning method: Restriction Enzyme; 5′ cloning site Hind III (not destroyed); 3′ cloning site xba I (not destroyed)
  Sequencing primers: 5′ T7; 3′ Sp6
Terms and licenses: Academic/Nonprofit Terms; Industry Terms: Not Available to Industry
How to cite: pCDNA3 T7 Jip1 was a gift from Roger Davis (Addgene plasmid # 51699 ; http://n2t.net/addgene:51699 ; RRID:Addgene_51699)
